>Addgene plasmid #183356 | pMSCV-IRES-GFP-human-Caspase-4 | addgene full sequence | sequence record 361151 | Addgene NGS Result
CCAGGTCCCCTACATCGTGACCTGGGAAGCCTTGGCTTTTGACCCCCCTCCCTGGGTCAAGCCCTTTGTA
CACCCTAAGCCTCCGCCTCCTCTTCCTCCATCCGCCCCGTCTCTCCCCCTTGAACCTCCTCGTTCGACCC
CGCCTCGATCCTCCCTTTATCCAGCCCTCACTCCTTCTCTAGGCGCCGGAATTAGATCTCTCGAGATCGA
TGCGGCCGCGCCACCATGGAACAAAAACTCATCTCAGAAGAGGATCTGATGGCAGAAGGCAACCACAGAA
AAAAGCCACTTAAGGTGTTGGAATCCCTGGGCAAAGATTTCCTCACTGGTGTTTTGGATAACTTGGTGGA
ACAAAATGTACTGAACTGGAAGGAAGAGGAAAAAAAGAAATATTACGATGCTAAAACTGAAGACAAAGTT
CGGGTCATGGCAGACTCTATGCAAGAGAAGCAACGTATGGCAGGACAAATGCTTCTTCAAACCTTTTTTA
ACATAGACCAAATATCCCCCAATAAAAAAGCTCATCCGAATATGGAGGCTGGACCACCTGAGTCAGGAGA
ATCTACAGATGCCCTCAAGCTTTGTCCTCATGAAGAATTCCTGAGACTATGTAAAGAAAGAGCTGAAGAG
ATCTATCCAATAAAGGAGAGAAACAACCGCACACGCCTGGCTCTCATCATATGCAATACAGAGTTTGACC
ATCTGCCTCCGAGGAATGGAGCTGACTTTGACATCACAGGGATGAAGGAGCTACTTGAGGGTCTGGACTA
TAGTGTAGATGTAGAAGAGAATCTGACAGCCAGGGATATGGAGTCAGCGCTGAGGGCATTTGCTACCAGA
CCAGAGCACAAGTCCTCTGACAGCACATTCTTGGTACTCATGTCTCATGGCATCCTGGAGGGAATCTGCG
GAACTGTGCATGATGAGAAAAAACCAGATGTGCTGCTTTATGACACCATCTTCCAGATATTCAACAACCG
CAACTGCCTCAGTCTGAAGGACAAACCCAAGGTCATCATTGTCCAGGCCTGCAGAGGTGCAAACCGTGGG
GAACTGTGGGTCAGAGACTCTCCAGCATCCTTGGAAGTGGCCTCTTCACAGTCATCTGAGAACCTGGAGG
AAGATGCTGTTTACAAGACCCACGTGGAGAAGGACTTCATTGCTTTCTGCTCTTCAACGCCACACAACGT
GTCCTGGAGAGACAGCACAATGGGCTCTATCTTCATCACACAACTCATCACATGCTTCCAGAAATATTCT
TGGTGCTGCCACCTAGAGGAAGTATTTCGGAAGGTACAGCAATCATTTGAAACTCCAAGGGCCAAAGCTC
AAATGCCCACCATAGAACGACTGTCCATGACAAGATATTTCTACCTCTTTCCTGGCAATTGAGTCGACGG
TATCGATAAGCTTGATATCGAATTCCGCCCCCCCCCCTAACGTTACTGGCCGAAGCCGCTTGGAATAAGG
CCGGTGTGCGTTTGTCTATATGTTATTTTCCACCATATTGCCGTCTTTTGGCAATGTGAGGGCCCGGAAA
CCTGGCCCTGTCTTCTTGACGAGCATTCCTAGGGGTCTTTCCCCTCTCGCCAAAGGAATGCAAGGTCTGT
TGAATGTCGTGAAGGAAGCAGTTCCTCTGGAAGCTTCTTGAAGACAAACAACGTCTGTAGCGACCCTTTG
CAGGCAGCGGAACCCCCCACCTGGCGACAGGTGCCTCTGCGGCCAAAAGCCACGTGTATAAGATACACCT
GCAAAGGCGGCACAACCCCAGTGCCACGTTGTGAGTTGGATAGTTGTGGAAAGAGTCAAATGGCTCTCCT
CAAGCGTATTCAACAAGGGGCTGAAGGATGCCCAGAAGGTACCCCATTGTATGGGATCTGATCTGGGGCC
TCGGTGCACATGCTTTACATGTGTTTAGTCGAGGTTAAAAAAACGTCTAGGCCCCCCGAACCACGGGGAC
GTGGTTTTCCTTTGAAAAACACGATGATAATATGGCCACAACCATGGTGAGCAAGGGCGAGGAGCTGTTC
ACCGGGGTGGTGCCCATCCTGGTCGAGCTGGACGGCGACGTAAACGGCCACAAGTTCAGCGTGTCTGGCG
AGGGCGAGGGCGATGCCACCTACGGCAAGCTGACCCTGAAGTTCATCTGCACCACCGGCAAGCTGCCCGT
GCCCTGGCCCACCCTCGTGACCACCCTGACCTACGGCGTGCAGTGCTTCAGCCGCTACCCCGACCACATG
AAGCAGCACGACTTCTTCAAGTCCGCCATGCCCGAAGGCTACGTCCAGGAGCGCACCATCTTCTTCAAGG
ACGACGGCAACTACAAGACCCGCGCCGAGGTGAAGTTCGAGGGCGACACCCTGGTGAACCGCATCGAGCT
GAAGGGCATCGACTTCAAGGAGGACGGCAACATCCTGGGGCACAAGCTGGAGTACAACTACAACAGCCAC
AACGTCTATATCATGGCCGACAAGCAGAAGAACGGCATCAAGGCGAACTTCAAGATCCGCCACAACATCG
AGGACGGCAGCGTGCAGCTCGCCGACCACTACCAGCAGAACACCCCCATCGGCGACGGCCCCGTGCTGCT
GCCCGACAACCACTACCTGAGCACCCAGTCCGCCCTGAGCAAAGACCCCAACGAGAAGCGCGATCACATG
GTCCTGCTGGAGTTCGTGACCGCCGCCGGGATCACTCTCGGCATGGACGAGCTGTACAAGTAATGAATTA
ATTAAGAATTCGATAAAATAAAAGATTTTATTTAGTCTCCAGAAAAAGGGGGGAATGAAAGACCCCACCT
GTAGGTTTGGCAAGCTAGCTTAAGTAACGCCATTTTGCAAGGCATGGAAAATACATAACTGAGAATAGAG
AAGTTCAGATCAAGGTTAGGAACAGAGAGACAGCAGAATATGGGCCAAACAGGATATCTGTGGTAAGCAG
TTCCTGCCCCGGCTCAGGGCCAAGAACAGATGGTCCCCAGATGCGGTCCCGCCCTCAGCAGTTTCTAGAG
AACCATCAGATGTTTCCAGGGTGCCCCAAGGACCTGAAATGACCCTGTGCCTTATTTGAACTAACCAATC
AGTTCGCTTCTCGCTTCTGTTCGCGCGCTTCTGCTCCCCGAGCTCAATAAAAGAGCCCACAACCCCTCAC
TCGGCGCGCCAGTCCTCCGATAGACTGCGTCGCCCGGGTACCCGTGTATCCAATAAACCCTCTTGCAGTT
GCATCCGACTTGTGGTCTCGCTGTTCCTTGGGAGGGTCTCCTCTGAGTGATTGACTACCCGTCAGCGGGG
GTCTTTCATGGGTAACAGTTTCTTGAAGTTGGAGAACAACATTCTGAGGGTAGGAGTCGAATATTAAGTA
ATCCTGACTCAATTAGCCACTGTTTTGAATCCACATACTCCAATACTCCTGAAATAGTTCATTATGGACA
GCGCAGAAAGAGCTGGGGAGAATTGTGAAATTGTTATCCGCTCACAATTCCACACAACATACGAGCCGGA
AGCATAAAGTGTAAAGCCTGGGGTGCCTAATGAGTGAGCTAACTCACATTAATTGCGTTGCGCTCACTGC
CCGCTTTCCAGTCGGGAAACCTGTCGTGCCAGCTGCATTAATGAATCGGCCAACGCGCGGGGAGAGGCGG
TTTGCGTATTGGGCGCTCTTCCGCTTCCTCGCTCACTGACTCGCTGCGCTCGGTCGTTCGGCTGCGGCGA
GCGGTATCAGCTCACTCAAAGGCGGTAATACGGTTATCCACAGAATCAGGGGATAACGCAGGAAAGAACA
TGTGAGCAAAAGGCCAGCAAAAGGCCAGGAACCGTAAAAAGGCCGCGTTGCTGGCGTTTTTCCATAGGCT
CCGCCCCCCTGACGAGCATCACAAAAATCGACGCTCAAGTCAGAGGTGGCGAAACCCGACAGGACTATAA
AGATACCAGGCGTTTCCCCCTGGAAGCTCCCTCGTGCGCTCTCCTGTTCCGACCCTGCCGCTTACCGGAT
ACCTGTCCGCCTTTCTCCCTTCGGGAAGCGTGGCGCTTTCTCATAGCTCACGCTGTAGGTATCTCAGTTC
GGTGTAGGTCGTTCGCTCCAAGCTGGGCTGTGTGCACGAACCCCCCGTTCAGCCCGACCGCTGCGCCTTA
TCCGGTAACTATCGTCTTGAGTCCAACCCGGTAAGACACGACTTATCGCCACTGGCAGCAGCCACTGGTA
ACAGGATTAGCAGAGCGAGGTATGTAGGCGGTGCTACAGAGTTCTTGAAGTGGTGGCCTAACTACGGCTA
CACTAGAAGAACAGTATTTGGTATCTGCGCTCTGCTGAAGCCAGTTACCTTCGGAAAAAGAGTTGGTAGC
TCTTGATCCGGCAAACAAACCACCGCTGGTAGCGGTGGTTTTTTTGTTTGCAAGCAGCAGATTACGCGCA
GAAAAAAAGGATCTCAAGAAGATCCTTTGATCTTTTCTACGGGGTCTGACGCTCAGTGGAACGAAAACTC
ACGTTAAGGGATTTTGGTCATGAGATTATCAAAAAGGATCTTCACCTAGATCCTTTTAAATTAAAAATGA
AGTTTTAAATCAATCTAAAGTATATATGAGTAAACTTGGTCTGACAGTTACCAATGCTTAATCAGTGAGG
CACCTATCTCAGCGATCTGTCTATTTCGTTCATCCATAGTTGCCTGACTCCCCGTCGTGTAGATAACTAC
GATACGGGAGGGCTTACCATCTGGCCCCAGTGCTGCAATGATACCGCGAGACCCACGCTCACCGGCTCCA
GATTTATCAGCAATAAACCAGCCAGCCGGAAGGGCCGAGCGCAGAAGTGGTCCTGCAACTTTATCCGCCT
CCATCCAGTCTATTAATTGTTGCCGGGAAGCTAGAGTAAGTAGTTCGCCAGTTAATAGTTTGCGCAACGT
TGTTGCCATTGCTACAGGCATCGTGGTGTCACGCTCGTCGTTTGGTATGGCTTCATTCAGCTCCGGTTCC
CAACGATCAAGGCGAGTTACATGATCCCCCATGTTGTGCAAAAAAGCGGTTAGCTCCTTCGGTCCTCCGA
TCGTTGTCAGAAGTAAGTTGGCCGCAGTGTTATCACTCATGGTTATGGCAGCACTGCATAATTCTCTTAC
TGTCATGCCATCCGTAAGATGCTTTTCTGTGACTGGTGAGTACTCAACCAAGTCATTCTGAGAATAGTGT
ATGCGGCGACCGAGTTGCTCTTGCCCGGCGTCAATACGGGATAATACCGCGCCACATAGCAGAACTTTAA
AAGTGCTCATCATTGGAAAACGTTCTTCGGGGCGAAAACTCTCAAGGATCTTACCGCTGTTGAGATCCAG
TTCGATGTAACCCACTCGTGCACCCAACTGATCTTCAGCATCTTTTACTTTCACCAGCGTTTCTGGGTGA
GCAAAAACAGGAAGGCAAAATGCCGCAAAAAAGGGAATAAGGGCGACACGGAAATGTTGAATACTCATAC
TCTTCCTTTTTCAATATTATTGAAGCATTTATCAGGGTTATTGTCTCATGAGCGGATACATATTTGAATG
TATTTAGAAAAATAAACAAATAGGGGTTCCGCGCACATTTCCCCGAAAAGTGCCACCTGACGTCTAAGAA
ACCATTATTATCATGACATTAACCTATAAAAATAGGCGTATCACGAGGCCCTTTCGTCTCGCGCGTTTCG
GTGATGACGGTGAAAACCTCTGACACATGCAGCTCCCGGAGACGGTCACAGCTTGTCTGTAAGCGGATGC
CGGGAGCAGACAAGCCCGTCAGGGCGCGTCAGCGGGTGTTGGCGGGTGTCGGGGCTGGCTTAACTATGCG
GCATCAGAGCAGATTGTACTGAGAGTGCACCATATGCGGTGTGAAATACCGCACAGATGCGTAAGGAGAA
AATACCGCATCAGGCGCCATTCGCCATTCAGGCTGCGCAACTGTTGGGAAGGGCGATCGGTGCGGGCCTC
TTCGCTATTACGCCAGCTGGCGAAAGGGGGATGTGCTGCAAGGCGATTAAGTTGGGTAACGCCAGGGTTT
TCCCAGTCACGACGTTGTAAAACGACGGCGCAAGGAATGGTGCATGCAAGGAGATGGCGCCCAACAGTCC
CCCGGCCACGGGGCCTGCCACCATACCCACGCCGAAACAAGCGCTCATGAGCCCGAAGTGGCGAGCCCGA
TCTTCCCCATCGGTGATGTCGGCGATATAGGCGCCAGCAACCGCACCTGTGGCGCCGGTGATGCCGGCCA
CGATGCGTCCGGCGTAGAGGCGATTAGTCCAATTTGTTAAAGACAGGATATCAGTGGTCCAGGCTCTAGT
TTTGACTCAACAATATCACCAGCTGAAGCCTATAGAGTACGAGCCATAGATAAAATAAAAGATTTTATTT
AGTCTCCAGAAAAAGGGGGGAATGAAAGACCCCACCTGTAGGTTTGGCAAGCTAGCTTAAGTAACGCCAT
TTTGCAAGGCATGGAAAATACATAACTGAGAATAGAGAAGTTCAGATCAAGGTTAGGAACAGAGAGACAG
CAGAATATGGGCCAAACAGGATATCTGTGGTAAGCAGTTCCTGCCCCGGCTCAGGGCCAAGAACAGATGG
TCCCCAGATGCGGTCCCGCCCTCAGCAGTTTCTAGAGAACCATCAGATGTTTCCAGGGTGCCCCAAGGAC
CTGAAATGACCCTGTGCCTTATTTGAACTAACCAATCAGTTCGCTTCTCGCTTCTGTTCGCGCGCTTCTG
CTCCCCGAGCTCAATAAAAGAGCCCACAACCCCTCACTCGGCGCGCCAGTCCTCCGATAGACTGCGTCGC
CCGGGTACCCGTATTCCCAATAAAGCCTCTTGCTGTTTGCATCCGAATCGTGGACTCGCTGATCCTTGGG
AGGGTCTCCTCAGATTGATTGACTGCCCACCTCGGGGGTCTTTCATTTGGAGGTTCCACCGAGATTTGGA
GACCCCTGCCCAGGGACCACCGACCCCCCCGCCGGGAGGTAAGCTGGCCAGCGGTCGTTTCGTGTCTGTC
TCTGTCTTTGTGCGTGTTTGTGCCGGCATCTAATGTTTGCGCCTGCGTCTGTACTAGTTAGCTAACTAGC
TCTGTATCTGGCGGACCCGTGGTGGAACTGACGAGTTCTGAACACCCGGCCGCAACCCTGGGAGACGTCC
CAGGGACTTTGGGGGCCGTTTTTGTGGCCCGACCTGAGGAAGGGAGTCGATGTGGAATCCGACCCCGTCA
GGATATGTGGTTCTGGTAGGAGACGAGAACCTAAAACAGTTCCCGCCTCCGTCTGAATTTTTGCTTTCGG
TTTGGAACCGAAGCCGCGCGTCTTGTCTGCTGCAGCGCTGCAGCATCGTTCTGTGTTGTCTCTGTCTGAC
TGTGTTTCTGTATTTGTCTGAAAATTAGGGCCAGACTGTTACCACTCCCTTAAGTTTGACCTTAGGTCAC
TGGAAAGATGTCGAGCGGATCGCTCACAACCAGTCGGTAGATGTCAAGAAGAGACGTTGGGTTACCTTCT
GCTCTGCAGAATGGCCAACCTTTAACGTCGGATGGCCGCGAGACGGCACCTTTAACCGAGACCTCATCAC
CCAGGTTAAGATCAAGGTCTTTTCACCTGGCCCGCATGGACACCCAGA
Features (pLannotate 1.2.2; 20 found; start..end, strand, type, name):
    259..1389    +  CDS            CASP4: CASP4_HUMAN - Also known as ICH2 From Homo sapiens (Human).
   1393..1426    -  misc_feature   MCS (fragment): pBluescript multiple cloning site
   1528..1990    +  misc_feature   IRES: internal ribosome entry site (IRES) of the encephalomyocarditis virus (EMCV)
   2004..2723    +  CDS            EGFP: the original enhanced GFP (Yang et al., 1996) mammalian codon-optimized
   2785..3299    +  LTR            3' LTR: 3' long terminal repeat from murine embryonic stem cell virus
   3461..3477    -  protein_bind   lac operator: The lac repressor binds to the lac operator to inhibit transcription in E. coli. This inhibition can be relieved by adding lactose or isopropyl-β-D-thiogalactopyranoside (IPTG). lac repressor encoded by lacI
   3485..3515    -  promoter       lac promoter: promoter for the E. coli lac operon
   3530..3551    -  protein_bind   CAP binding site: CAP binding activates transcription in the presence of cAMP. E. coli catabolite activator protein
   3564..3656    -  CDS            lacI (fragment): lac repressor; lacI; The lac repressor binds to the lac operator to inhibit transcription in E. coli. This inhibition can be relieved by adding lactose or isopropyl-β-D-thiogalactopyranoside (IPTG).
   3839..4427    -  rep_origin     ori: high-copy-number ColE1/pMB1/pBR322/pUC origin of replication
   4598..5458    -  CDS            AmpR: β-lactamase; bla; confers resistance to ampicillin, carbenicillin, and related antibiotics
   5459..5563    -  promoter       AmpR promoter: bla
   5658..5693    +  CDS            rop (fragment): Rop protein, which maintains plasmids at low copy number; rop
   5795..5894    +  misc_feature   bom (fragment): basis of mobility region from pBR322
   5900..6049    -  CDS            lacZα (fragment): LacZα fragment of β-galactosidase; lacZ fragment
   6049..6250    -  CDS            TcR (fragment): tetracycline efflux protein; tet; confers resistance to tetracycline
   6251..6349    +  CDS            env (fragment): murine leukemia virus gPr80 envelope polyprotein precursor; env; proteolytically cleaved into gp70SU and p15TM subunits
   6391..6907    +  LTR            5' LTR: 5' long terminal repeat from murine embryonic stem cell virus
   6971..7312    +  misc_feature   MESV Ψ: packaging signal of murine embryonic stem cell virus
   7379..187     +  CDS            gag (truncated) (across the origin): truncated Moloney murine leukemia virus (MMLV) gag gene lacking the start codon
