[The description below was written by a language model from this plasmid's Addgene catalogue record and pLannotate feature annotations shown in this document.]
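Description:
pMSCV-IRES-GFP-human-Caspase-4 is a gammaretroviral transfer plasmid built on the pMSCV-IRES-EGFP backbone for expressing human caspase-4 (CASP4), an inflammatory caspase, in mammalian cells by retroviral transduction. The sequenced record is about 7.6 kb. It is maintained in E. coli through a high-copy ColE1/pUC-type origin and selected with ampicillin via the β-lactamase gene. The remaining bacterial annotations (lac promoter/operator, and fragments of lacI, lacZα, rop, bom and TcR) are non-functional remnants of earlier cloning vectors.

The viral portion is flanked by 5′ and 3′ long terminal repeats from murine embryonic stem cell virus. Downstream of the 5′ LTR lie the MESV Ψ packaging signal and a truncated MMLV gag segment lacking its start codon, which together promote efficient encapsidation of the genomic RNA. Because no functional gag, pol or env genes are annotated, these functions must be supplied in trans by a packaging system. The 5′ LTR serves as the promoter (listed as MESV) and drives a single bicistronic transcript. The first cistron is the roughly 1.1 kb CASP4 coding sequence, cloned between NotI and SalI and recorded as carrying an N-terminal Myc tag, although the tag is not separately annotated in the feature table. An EMCV IRES then directs cap-independent translation of EGFP.

EGFP fluorescence therefore marks transduced cells expressing the caspase transcript, allowing them to be identified or sorted. The Myc epitope should allow detection of the protein itself. The associated work concerns caspase-4 as an LPS receptor and its evolutionary relationship to interleukin-1β processing, so the construct is suited to stable expression or reconstitution studies of inflammatory caspase function.
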