Addgene plasmid #183356: pMSCV-IRES-GFP-human-Caspase-4
Purpose: Expression of mammalian inflammatory caspase gene in mammalian cells by retroviral transduction
Depositing lab: Jonathan Kagan. Depositing organization: Boston Children's Hospital. Publication: Evolution-inspired redesign of the LPS receptor caspase-4 into an interleukin-1beta converting enzyme. Devant P, Cao A, Kagan JC. Sci Immunol. 2021 Aug 10;6(62). doi: 10.1126/sciimmunol.abh3567. PubMed 34734155.
Backbone
  Vector backbone: pMSCV-IRES-EGFP
  Backbone size w/o insert (bp): 6400
  Vector type: Retroviral
Growth in bacteria
  Bacterial resistance: Ampicillin, 100 μg/mL
  Growth temperature: 37°C
  Growth strain: NEB Stable
  Copy number: High Copy
Gene/Insert
  Gene/Insert name: Caspase-4
  Species: H. sapiens (human)
  Insert size (bp): 1100
  Entrez Gene: CASP4 (a.k.a. ICE(rel)II, ICEREL-II, ICH-2, Mih1, Mih1/TX, TX)
  Promoter: MESV
  Tag / fusion protein: Myc (N terminal on insert)
  Cloning method: Restriction Enzyme; 5′ cloning site NotI (not destroyed); 3′ cloning site SalI (not destroyed)
  Sequencing primers: 5′ MSCV-fwd; 3′ MSCV-rev
Terms and licenses: Academic/Nonprofit Terms; Industry Terms: Not Available to Industry
How to cite: pMSCV-IRES-GFP-human-Caspase-4 was a gift from Jonathan Kagan (Addgene plasmid # 183356 ; http://n2t.net/addgene:183356 ; RRID:Addgene_183356)
